Addgene plasmid #109143: pDS-Red-N1 GABAA beta3
Purpose: The expression vector carries the red fluorescent protein tagged at the C-terminus of beta3 subunit of the GABAa receptor.
Depositing lab: Stefano Vicini.
Backbone
  Vector backbone: pDS-Red1-N1
  Backbone manufacturer: Clontech
  Vector type: Mammalian Expression
  Selectable markers: Neomycin (select with G418)
Growth in bacteria
  Bacterial resistance: Kanamycin, 50 μg/mL
  Growth temperature: 37°C
  Growth strain: DH5alpha
  Copy number: Unknown
Gene/Insert
  Gene/Insert name: GABAa receptor
  Mutation: beta3 subunit of the GABAa receptor
  Promoter: CMV
  Tag / fusion protein: RFP (C terminal on insert)
  Cloning method: Unknown
  Sequencing primers: 5′ unknown
Terms and licenses: Academic/Nonprofit Terms; Industry Terms: Not Available to Industry
How to cite: pDS-Red-N1 GABAA beta3 was a gift from Stefano Vicini (Addgene plasmid # 109143 ; http://n2t.net/addgene:109143 ; RRID:Addgene_109143)
