[The description below was written by a language model from this plasmid's Addgene catalogue record and pLannotate feature annotations shown in this document.]
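Description:
pDS-Red-N1 GABAA beta3 is a mammalian expression plasmid of about 6.2 kb, built on the Clontech pDsRed1-N1 backbone. It expresses the beta3 subunit of the GABA-A receptor fused at its C-terminus to a red fluorescent protein. The human cytomegalovirus immediate early enhancer and promoter drive the receptor coding sequence. The feature annotation matches this sequence to mouse Gabrb3, although the catalogue entry itself does not state a species. The subunit reading frame runs through a short remnant of the multiple cloning site and then into the mammalian codon-optimised wild-type DsRed1 coding sequence. This layout fits the "N1" design, in which the insert sits upstream of the fluorescent protein. An SV40 polyadenylation signal terminates the transcript.

The plasmid replicates in E. coli from a high-copy ColE1/pUC-type origin, and it also carries an f1 phage origin that allows single-stranded DNA production. A single Tn5 aminoglycoside phosphotransferase gene (NeoR/KanR) provides selection in both hosts. A bacterial bla-type promoter drives it for kanamycin resistance in E. coli, and the SV40 enhancer/early promoter drives it for G418 selection of transfected mammalian cells, with an HSV TK polyadenylation signal downstream. The short hits annotated as RSF ori, large T antigen, ble and bGH poly(A) are fragments and probably reflect residual backbone sequence rather than functional parts.

The record does not describe specific experiments. The design is suited to transient or stable transfection of mammalian cells to follow the expression, trafficking and subcellular or synaptic localisation of beta3-containing GABA-A receptors by red fluorescence. Beta3 is one subunit of a heteropentameric ligand-gated chloride channel, so the plasmid could also be co-expressed with partner subunits.
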