Features (pLannotate 1.2.2; 16 found; start..end, strand, type, name):
     18..77      +  rep_origin     RSF ori (fragment): Plasmids containing the RSF 1030 origin of replication can be propagated in E. coli cells that contain additional plasmids with compatible origins.
    145..448     +  enhancer       CMV enhancer: human cytomegalovirus immediate early enhancer
    449..652     +  promoter       CMV promoter: human cytomegalovirus (CMV) immediate early promoter
    799..2217    +  CDS            Gabrb3: GBRB3_MOUSE - Also known as Gabrb-3. Experimental evidence at protein level: Swiss-Prot protein existence level 1. Ligand-gated chloride channel which is a component of the heteropentameric receptor for GABA, the major inhibitory neurotransmitter in the brain (PubMed:9108119). Plays an important role in the formation of functional inhibitory GABAergic synapses in addition to mediating synaptic inhibition as a GABA- gated ion channel (PubMed:27129275). The gamma2 subunit is necessary but not sufficient for a rapid formation of active synaptic contacts and the synaptogenic effect of this subunit
   2218..2246    +  misc_feature   MCS (fragment): multiple cloning site
   2254..2934    +  CDS            DsRed1: wild-type DsRed mammalian codon-optimized
   2949..3032    +  CDS            large T antigen (fragment): large T antigen from SV40 (simian virus 40)
   3055..3176    +  polyA_signal   SV40 poly(A) signal: SV40 polyadenylation signal
   3210..3638    -  rep_origin     f1 ori (sequence partly withheld): f1 bacteriophage origin of replication; arrow indicates direction of (+) strand synthesis
   3665..3769    +  promoter       AmpR promoter: bla
   3771..4128    +  promoter       SV40 promoter: SV40 enhancer and early promoter
   4163..4957    +  CDS            NeoR/KanR: aminoglycoside phosphotransferase from Tn5; aph(3')-II (or nptII); confers resistance to neomycin, kanamycin, and G418 (Geneticin®)
   4978..5130    +  CDS            ble (fragment): BLE_KLEPN - Experimental evidence at protein level: Swiss-Prot protein existence level 1. Binding protein with a strong affinity to the bleomycin family of antibiotics. Binds to CL990; an antimitotic-antibiotic compound. From Klebsiella pneumoniae.
   5189..5236    +  polyA_signal   HSV TK poly(A) signal: herpes simplex virus thymidine kinase polyadenylation signal (Cole and Stacy, 1985)
   5327..5343    -  polyA_signal   bGH poly(A) signal (fragment): bovine growth hormone polyadenylation signal
   5565..6153    +  rep_origin     ori: high-copy-number ColE1/pMB1/pBR322/pUC origin of replication
>Addgene plasmid #109143 | pDS-Red-N1 GABAA beta3 | addgene full sequence | sequence record 210126 | Addgene NGS Result
CTGGCCTTTTGCTGGCCTTTTGCTCACATGTTCTTTCCTGCGTTATCCCCTGATTCTGTGGATAACCGTA
TTACCGCCATGCATTAGTTATTAATAGTAATCAATTACGGGGTCATTAGTTCATAGCCCATATATGGAGT
TCCGCGTTACATAACTTACGGTAAATGGCCCGCCTGGCTGACCGCCCAACGACCCCCGCCCATTGACGTC
AATAATGACGTATGTTCCCATAGTAACGCCAATAGGGACTTTCCATTGACGTCAATGGGTGGAGTATTTA
CGGTAAACTGCCCACTTGGCAGTACATCAAGTGTATCATATGCCAAGTACGCCCCCTATTGACGTCAATG
ACGGTAAATGGCCCGCCTGGCATTATGCCCAGTACATGACCTTATGGGACTTTCCTACTTGGCAGTACAT
CTACGTATTAGTCATCGCTATTACCATGGTGATGCGGTTTTGGCAGTACATCAATGGGCGTGGATAGCGG
TTTGACTCACGGGGATTTCCAAGTCTCCACCCCATTGACGTCAATGGGAGTTTGTTTTGGCACCAAAATC
AACGGGACTTTCCAAAATGTCGTAACAACTCCGCCCCATTGACGCAAATGGGCGGTAGGCGTGTACGGTG
GGAGGTCTATATAAGCAGAGCTGGTTTAGTGAACCGTCAGATCCGCTAGAGATCCCTCGACCTCGAGATC
CATTGTGCTCTGAATTCGTCGAGACGCGCAGCAGCCCCGGCTGCGGGTCGCGACGGCGGCGGGGCGCCCC
CTCCCCCGTGCCGGGGCGCGGCGAAGGGATGTGGGGCTTTGCGGGAGGAAGGCTTTTCGGCATCTTCTCG
GCCCCGGTGCTGGTGGCGGTGGTTTGCTGCGCCCAGAGCGTAAACGACCCCGGGAACATGTCCTTTGTGA
AGGAGACGGTCGACAAGCTGTTGAAAGGCTACGACATTCGCCTGAGACCGGACTTCGGGGGTCCCCCAGT
CTGCGTGGGGATGAACATCGACATCGCCAGCATCGACATGGTTTCTGAAGTCAACATGGATTATACCTTA
ACTATGTATTTCCAACAATATTGGAGAGATAAAAGGCTCGCCTACTCTGGGATCCCTCTCAACCTCACGC
TTGACAATCGAGTGGCTGACCAGCTCTGGGTGCCTGACACATATTTCTTAAATGACAAAAAGTCATTTGT
GCACGGAGTGACAGTGAAAAACCGCATGATCCGCCTCCACCCTGATGGAACAGTGCTGTACGGGCTCAGG
ATCACCACCACAGCAGCTTGCATGATGGACCTCAGAAGATACCCACTGGATGAGCAAAACTGCACCCTGG
AAATTGAAAGCTATGGATACACCACGGATGACATTGAATTTTACTGGCGTGGCGGGGACAAGGCTGTTAC
TGGCGTGGAAAGGATCGAGCTCCCACAGTTCTCCATTGTGGAGCACCGTCTGGTCTCCAGGAATGTTGTC
TTCGCCACAGGTGCCTACCCTCGACTCTCATTGAGTTTTCGGTTGAAGAGAAACATTGGGTACTTCATAC
TTCAGACGTATATGCCCTCAATACTGATCACAATCCTCTCATGGGTGTCCTTCTGGATCAATTATGATGC
ATCCGCTGCTCGAGTTGCCCTAGGGATTACCACCGTGCTCACCATGACAACCATCAACACTCACCTTCGA
GAGACTCTACCCAAAATCCCCTACGTCAAAGCCATCGACATGTACCTGATGGGTTGCTTCGTCTTTGTAT
TCCTGGCACTTCTGGAGTATGCCTTTGTCAACTATATTTTCTTTGGACGAGGTCCCCAACGGCAGAAGAA
GCTTGCGGAGAAGACAGCCAAGGCCAAGAATGATCGATCCAAGAGTGAAATCAACCGGGTGGATGCTCAC
GGGAATATCCTACTAGCACCGATGGATGTTCACAATGAAATGAATGAGGTTGCAGGCAGCGTTGGTGACA
CCAGGAATTCAGCAATATCCTTTGACAACTCAGGAATCCAGTATAGGAAACAGAGCATGCCCAAGGAAGG
GCATGGGCGGTACATGGGAGACAGAAGCATCCCGCACAAGAAGACGCACCTACGGAGGAGGTCTTCGCAG
CTCAAAATCAAAATCCCTGATCTAACCGATGTGAATGCCATAGACAGATGGTCCCGGATCGTGTTTCCAT
TCACCTTTTCTCTCTTCAACTTAGTTTACTGGCTGTACTATGTTAACACGGTACCGCGGGCCCGGGATCC
ACCGGTCGCCACCATGGTGCGCTCCTCCAAGAACGTCATCAAGGAGTTCATGCGCTTCAAGGTGCGCATG
GAGGGCACCGTGAACGGCCACGAGTTCGAGATCGAGGGCGAGGGCGAGGGCCGCCCCTACGAGGGCCACA
ACACCGTGAAGCTGAAGGTGACCAAGGGCGGCCCCCTGCCCTTCGCCTGGGACATCCTGTCCCCCCAGTT
CCAGTACGGCTCCAAGGTGTACGTGAAGCACCCCGCCGACATCCCCGACTACAAGAAGCTGTCCTTCCCC
GAGGGCTTCAAGTGGGAGCGCGTGATGAACTTCGAGGACGGCGGCGTGGTGACCGTGACCCAGGACTCCT
CCCTGCAGGACGGCTGCTTCATCTACAAGGTGAAGTTCATCGGCGTGAACTTCCCCTCCGACGGCCCCGT
AATGCAGAAGAAGACCATGGGCTGGGAGGCCTCCACCGAGCGCCTGTACCCCCGCGACGGCGTGCTGAAG
GGCGAGATCCACAAGGCCCTGAAGCTGAAGGACGGCGGCCACTACCTGGTGGAGTTCAAGTCCATCTACA
TGGCCAAGAAGCCCGTGCAGCTGCCCGGCTACTACTACGTGGACTCCAAGCTGGACATCACCTCCCACAA
CGAGGACTACACCATCGTGGAGCAGTACGAGCGCACCGAGGGCCGCCACCACCTGTTCCTGTAGCGGCCG
CGACTCTAGATCATAATCAGCCATACCACATTTGTAGAGGTTTTACTTGCTTTAAAAAACCTCCCACACC
TCCCCCTGAACCTGAAACATAAAATGAATGCAATTGTTGTTGTTAACTTGTTTATTGCAGCTTATAATGG
TTACAAATAAAGCAATAGCATCACAAATTTCACAAATAAAGCATTTTTTTCACTGCATTCTAGTTGTGGT
TTGTCCAAACTCATCAATGTATCTTAAGGCGTAAATTGTAAGCGTTAATATTTTGTTAAAATTCGCGTTA
AATTTTTGTTAAATCAGCTCATTTTTTAACCAATAGGCCGAAATCGGCAAAATCCCTTATAAATCAAAAG
AATAGACCGAGATAGGGT
[37 nt withheld, positions 3309-3345]
AAAGAACGTGGACTCCAACGTCAAAGG
[49 nt withheld, positions 3373-3421]
T
[91 nt withheld, positions 3423-3513]
G
[124 nt withheld, positions 3515-3638]
CAGGTGGCACTTTTCGGGGAAATGTGCGCGGAACCCCTATTTGTTTATTTTTCTAAATACATTCAAATAT
GTATCCGCTCATGAGACAATAACCCTGATAAATGCTTCAATAATATTGAAAAAGGAAGAGTCCTGAGGCG
GAAAGAACCAGCTGTGGAATGTGTGTCAGTTAGGGTGTGGAAAGTCCCCAGGCTCCCCAGCAGGCAGAAG
TATGCAAAGCATGCATCTCAATTAGTCAGCAACCAGGTGTGGAAAGTCCCCAGGCTCCCCAGCAGGCAGA
AGTATGCAAAGCATGCATCTCAATTAGTCAGCAACCATAGTCCCGCCCCTAACTCCGCCCATCCCGCCCC
TAACTCCGCCCAGTTCCGCCCATTCTCCGCCCCATGGCTGACTAATTTTTTTTATTTATGCAGAGGCCGA
GGCCGCCTCGGCCTCTGAGCTATTCCAGAAGTAGTGAGGAGGCTTTTTTGGAGGCCTAGGCTTTTGCAAA
GATCGATCAAGAGACAGGATGAGGATCGTTTCGCATGATTGAACAAGATGGATTGCACGCAGGTTCTCCG
GCCGCTTGGGTGGAGAGGCTATTCGGCTATGACTGGGCACAACAGACAATCGGCTGCTCTGATGCCGCCG
TGTTCCGGCTGTCAGCGCAGGGGCGCCCGGTTCTTTTTGTCAAGACCGACCTGTCCGGTGCCCTGAATGA
ACTGCAAGACGAGGCAGCGCGGCTATCGTGGCTGGCCACGACGGGCGTTCCTTGCGCAGCTGTGCTCGAC
GTTGTCACTGAAGCGGGAAGGGACTGGCTGCTATTGGGCGAAGTGCCGGGGCAGGATCTCCTGTCATCTC
ACCTTGCTCCTGCCGAGAAAGTATCCATCATGGCTGATGCAATGCGGCGGCTGCATACGCTTGATCCGGC
TACCTGCCCATTCGACCACCAAGCGAAACATCGCATCGAGCGAGCACGTACTCGGATGGAAGCCGGTCTT
GTCGATCAGGATGATCTGGACGAAGAGCATCAGGGGCTCGCGCCAGCCGAACTGTTCGCCAGGCTCAAGG
CGAGCATGCCCGACGGCGAGGATCTCGTCGTGACCCATGGCGATGCCTGCTTGCCGAATATCATGGTGGA
AAATGGCCGCTTTTCTGGATTCATCGACTGTGGCCGGCTGGGTGTGGCGGACCGCTATCAGGACATAGCG
TTGGCTACCCGTGATATTGCTGAAGAGCTTGGCGGCGAATGGGCTGACCGCTTCCTCGTGCTTTACGGTA
TCGCCGCTCCCGATTCGCAGCGCATCGCCTTCTATCGCCTTCTTGACGAGTTCTTCTGAGCGGGACTCTG
GGGTTCGAAATGACCGACCAAGCGACGCCCAACCTGCCATCACGAGATTTCGATTCCACCGCCGCCTTCT
ATGAAAGGTTGGGCTTCGGAATCGTTTTCCGGGACGCCGGCTGGATGATCCTCCAGCGCGGGGATCTCAT
GCTGGAGTTCTTCGCCCACCCTAGGGGGAGGCTAACTGAAACACGGAAGGAGACAATACCGGAAGGAACC
CGCGCTATGACGGCAATAAAAAGACAGAATAAAACGCACGGTGTTGGGTCGTTTGTTCATAAACGCGGGG
TTCGGTCCCAGGGCTGGCACTCTGTCGATACCCCACCGAGACCCCATTGGGGCCAATACGCCCGCGTTTC
TTCCTTTTCCCCACCCCACCCCCCAAGTTCGGGTGAAGGCCCAGGGCTCGCAGCCAACGTCGGGGCGGCA
GGCCCTGCCATAGCCTCAGGTTACTCATATATACTTTAGATTGATTTAAAACTTCATTTTTAATTTAAAA
GGATCTAGGTGAAGATCCTTTTTGATAATCTCATGACCAAAATCCCTTAACGTGAGTTTTCGTTCCACTG
AGCGTCAGACCCCGTAGAAAAGATCAAAGGATCTTCTTGAGATCCTTTTTTTCTGCGCGTAATCTGCTGC
TTGCAAACAAAAAAACCACCGCTACCAGCGGTGGTTTGTTTGCCGGATCAAGAGCTACCAACTCTTTTTC
CGAAGGTAACTGGCTTCAGCAGAGCGCAGATACCAAATACTGTTCTTCTAGTGTAGCCGTAGTTAGGCCA
CCACTTCAAGAACTCTGTAGCACCGCCTACATACCTCGCTCTGCTAATCCTGTTACCAGTGGCTGCTGCC
AGTGGCGATAAGTCGTGTCTTACCGGGTTGGACTCAAGACGATAGTTACCGGATAAGGCGCAGCGGTCGG
GCTGAACGGGGGGTTCGTGCACACAGCCCAGCTTGGAGCGAACGACCTACACCGAACTGAGATACCTACA
GCGTGAGCTATGAGAAAGCGCCACGCTTCCCGAAGGGAGAAAGGCGGACAGGTATCCGGTAAGCGGCAGG
GTCGGAACAGGAGAGCGCACGAGGGAGCTTCCAGGGGGAAACGCCTGGTATCTTTATAGTCCTGTCGGGT
TTCGCCACCTCTGACTTGAGCGTCGATTTTTGTGATGCTCGTCAGGGGGGCGGAGCCTATGGAAAAACGC
CAGCAACGCGGCCTTTTTACGGTTC
